>Addgene plasmid #103667 | LSB-hsa-miR-589-5p | depositor full sequence | sequence record 196382 | Full Sequence
AATTGAGGGGATAACGCAGGAAAGAACATGTGAGCAAAAGGCCAGCAAAAGGCCAGGAACCGTAAAAAGG
CCGCGTTGCTGGCGTTTTTCCATAGGCTCCGCCCCCCTGACGAGCATCACAAAAATCGACGCTCAAGTCA
GAGGTGGCGAAACCCGACAGGACTATAAAGATACCAGGCGTTTCCCCCTGGAAGCTCCCTCGTGCGCTCT
CCTGTTCCGACCCTGCCGCTTACCGGATACCTGTCCGCCTTTCTCCCTTCGGGAAGCGTGGCGCTTTCTC
ATAGCTCACGCTGTAGGTATCTCAGTTCGGTGTAGGTCGTTCGCTCCAAGCTGGGCTGTGTGCACGAACC
CCCCGTTCAGCCCGACCGCTGCGCCTTATCCGGTAACTATCGTCTTGAGTCCAACCCGGTAAGACACGAC
TTATCGCCACTGGCAGCAGCCACTGGTAACAGGATTAGCAGAGCGAGGTATGTAGGCGGTGCTACAGAGT
TCTTGAAGTGGTGGCCTAACTACGGCTACACTAGAAGAACAGTATTTGGTATCTGCGCTCTGCTGAAGCC
AGTTACCTTCGGAAAAAGAGTTGGTAGCTCTTGATCCGGCAAACAAACCACCGCTGGTAGCGGTGGTTTT
TTTGTTTGCAAGCAGCAGATTACGCGCAGAAAAAAAGGATCTCAAGAAGATCCTTTGATCTTTTCTACGG
GGTCTGACGCTCAGTGGAACGAAAACTCACGTTAAGGGATTTTGGTCATGAGATTATCAAAAAGGATCTT
CACCTAGATCCTTTTAAATTAAAAATGAAGTTTTAAATCAATCTAAAGTATATATGAGTAAACTTGGTCT
GACAGTTACCAATGCTTAATCAGTGAGGCACCTATCTCAGCGATCTGTCTATTTCGTTCATCCATAGTTG
CCTGACTCCCCGTCGTGTAGATAACTACGATACGGGAGGGCTTACCATCTGGCCCCAGTGCTGCAATGAT
ACCGCGAGAACCACGCTCACCGGCTCCAGATTTATCAGCAATAAACCAGCCAGCCGGAAGGGCCGAGCGC
AGAAGTGGTCCTGCAACTTTATCCGCCTCCATCCAGTCTATTAATTGTTGCCGGGAAGCTAGAGTAAGTA
GTTCGCCAGTTAATAGTTTGCGCAACGTTGTTGCCATTGCTACAGGCATCGTGGTGTCACGCTCGTCGTT
TGGTATGGCTTCATTCAGCTCCGGTTCCCAACGATCAAGGCGAGTTACATGATCCCCCATGTTGTGCAAA
AAAGCGGTTAGCTCCTTCGGTCCTCCGATCGTTGTCAGAAGTAAGTTGGCCGCAGTGTTATCACTCATGG
TTATGGCAGCACTGCATAATTCTCTTACTGTCATGCCATCCGTAAGATGCTTTTCTGTGACTGGTGAGTA
CTCAACCAAGTCATTCTGAGAATAGTGTATGCGGCGACCGAGTTGCTCTTGCCCGGCGTCAATACGGGAT
AATACCGCGCCACATAGCAGAACTTTAAAAGTGCTCATCATTGGAAAACGTTCTTCGGGGCGAAAACTCT
CAAGGATCTTACCGCTGTTGAGATCCAGTTCGATGTAACCCACTCGTGCACCCAACTGATCTTCAGCATC
TTTTACTTTCACCAGCGTTTCTGGGTGAGCAAAAACAGGAAGGCAAAATGCCGCAAAAAAGGGAATAAGG
GCGACACGGAAATGTTGAATACTCATACTCTTCCTTTTTCAATATTATTGAAGCATTTATCAGGGTTATT
GTCTCATGAGCGGATACATATTTGAATGTAGCTCCGAATTTCTCGAGGGCTTGTCGACGACGGCGGTCTC
CGTCGTCAGGATCATGAATTCGACCCGCCTGCCACCATGACCGAGTACAAGCCCACGGTGCGCCTCGCCA
CCCGCGACGACGTCCCCCGGGCCGTACGCACCCTCGCCGCCGCGTTCGCCGACTACCCCGCCACGCGCCA
CACCGTCGACCCGGACCGCCACATCGAGCGGGTCACCGAGCTGCAAGAACTCTTCCTCACGCGCGTCGGG
CTCGACATCGGCAAGGTGTGGGTCGCGGACGACGGCGCCGCGGTGGCGGTCTGGACCACGCCGGAGAGCG
TCGAAGCGGGGGCGGTGTTCGCCGAGATCGGCCCGCGCATGGCCGAGTTGAGCGGTTCCCGGCTGGCCGC
GCAGCAACAGATGGAAGGCCTCCTGGCGCCGCACCGGCCCAAGGAGCCCGCGTGGTTCCTGGCCACCGTC
GGCGTCTCGCCCGACCACCAGGGCAAGGGTCTGGGCAGCGCCGTCGTGCTCCCCGGAGTGGAGGCGGCCG
AGCGCGCCGGGGTGCCCGCCTTCCTGGAGACATCCGCGCCCCGCAACCTCCCCTTCTACGAGCGGCTCGG
CTTCACCGTCACCGCCGACGTCGAGGTGCCCGAAGGACCGCGCACCTGGTGCATGACCCGCAAGCCCGGT
GCCTGATACGCGTGAATTCACTCCTCAGGTGCAGGCTGCCTATCAGAAGGTGGTGGCTGGTGTGGCCAAT
GCCCTGGCTCACAAATACCACTGAGATCTTTTTCCCTCTGCCAAAAATTATGGGGACATCATGAAGCCCC
TTGAGCATCTGACTTCTGGCTAATAAAGGAAATTTATTTTCATTGCAATAGTGTGTTGGAATTTTTTGTG
TCTCTCACTCGGAAGGACATATGGGAGGGCAAATCATTTAAAACATCAGAATGAGTATTTGGTTTAGAGT
TTGGCAACATATGCCCATATGCTGGCTGCCATGAACAAAGGTTGGCTATAAAGAGGTCATCAGTATATGA
AACAGCCCCCTGCTGTCCATTCCTTATTCCATAGAAAAGCCTTGACTTGAGGTTAGATTTTTTTTATATT
TTGTTTTGTGTTATTTTTTTCTTTAACATCCCTAAAATTTTCCTTACATGTTTTACTAGCCAGATTTTTC
CTCCTCTCCTGACTACTCCCAGTCATAGCTGTCCCTCTTCTCTTATGGAGATCCCTCGACCTGCAGCCCA
AGCTTGAATTCTCTAGAATTACCCTGTTATCCCTATGCTTGGTTTACCGAGCTCTTATTGGTTTTCAAAC
TTCATTGACTGTGCCCAACGCGCCTGGGAGCTCACGGGGACAGCCCCCCCCCAAAGCCCCCAGGGATGTA
ATTACGTCCCTCCCCCGCTAGGGGGCAGCAGCGAGCCGCCCGGGGCTCCGCTCCGGTCCGGCGCTCCCCC
CGCATCCCCGAGCCGGCAGCGTGCGGGGACAGCCCGGGCACGGGGAAGGTGGCACGGGATCGCTTTCCTC
TGAACGCTTCTCGCTGCTCTTTGAGCCTGCAGACACCTGGGGGGATACGGGGAAAAAGCTAGGCTGAAAG
ACCGGTTCTTAGAATGACACGCGCCTGGGAGCTCACGGGGACAGCCCCCCCCCAAAGCCCCCAGGGATGT
AATTACGTCCCTCCCCCGCTAGGGGGCAGCAGCGAGCCGCCCGGGGCTCCGCTCCGGTCCGGCGCTCCCC
CCGCATCCCCGAGCCGGCAGCGTGCGGGGACAGCCCGGGCACGGGGAAGGTGGCACGGGATCGCTTTCCT
CTGAACGCTTCTCGCTGCTCTTTGAGCCTGCAGACACCTGGGGGGATACGGGGAAAAAGCTAACTTCTGA
GACGACAACTTTGTATAGAAAAGTTGGCTCCGAATTCGCCCTTGACAGCAGAGATCCAGTTTGGTTAATT
AATTGGCTCCGGTGCCCGTCAGTGGGCAGAGCGCACATCGCCCACAGTCCCCGAGAAGTTGTGGGGAGGG
GTCGGCAATTGAACCGGTGCCTAGAGAAGGTGGCGCGGGGTAAACTGGGAAAGTGATGTCGTGTACTGGC
TCCGCCTTTTTCCCGAGGGTGGGGGAGAACCGTATATAAGTGCAGTAGTCGCCGTGAACGTTCTTTTTCG
CAACGGGTTTGCCGCCAGAACACAGGTAAGTGCCGTGTGTGGTTCCCGCGGGCCTGGCCTCTTTACGGGT
TATGGCCCTTGCGTGCCTTGAATTACTTCCACCTGGCTGCAGTACGTGATTCTTGATCCCGAGCTTCGGG
TTGGAAGTGGGTGGGAGAGTTCGAGGCCTTGCGCTTAAGGAGCCCCTTCGCCTCGTGCTTGAGTTGAGGC
CTGGCCTGGGCGCTGGGGCCGCCGCGTGCGAATCTGGTGGCACCTTCGCGCCTGTCTCGCTGCTTTCGAT
AAGTCTCTAGCCATTTAAAATTTTTGATGACCTGCTGCGACGCTTTTTTTCTGGCAAGATAGTCTTGTAA
ATGCGGGCCAAGATCTGCACACTGGTATTTCGGTTTTTGGGGCCGCGGGCGGCGACGGGGCCCGTGCGTC
CCAGCGCACATGTTCGGCGAGGCGGGGCCTGCGAGCGCGGCCACCGAGAATCGGACGGGGGTAGTCTCAA
GCTGGCCGGCCTGCTCTGGTGCCTGGCCTCGCGCCGCCGTGTATCGCCCCGCCCTGGGCGGCAAGGCTGG
CCCGGTCGGCACCAGTTGCGTGAGCGGAAAGATGGCCGCTTCCCGGCCCTGCTGCAGGGAGCTCAAAATG
GAGGACGCGGCGCTCGGGAGAGCGGGCGGGTGAGTCACCCACACAAAGGAAAAGGGCCTTTCCGTCCTCA
GCCGTCGCTTCATGTGACTCCACGGAGTACCGGGCGCCGTCCAGGCACCTCGATTAGTTCTCGAGCTTTT
GGAGTACGTCGTCTTTAGGTTGGGGGGAGGGGTTTTATGCGATGGAGTTTCCCCACACTGAGTGGGTGGA
GACTGAAGTTAGGCCAGCTTGGCACTTGATGTAATTCTCCTTGGAATTTGCCCTTTTTGAGTTTGGATCT
TGGTTCATTCTCAAGCCTCAGACAGTGGTTCAAAGTTTTTTTCTTCCATTTCAGGTGTCGTGAGAAGGGC
GAATTCGACCCAAGTTTGTACAAAAAAGCAGGCTGGATCCAGGTGCCACCATGGTGAGCGAGCTGATTAA
GGAGAACATGCACATGAAGCTGTACATGGAGGGCACCGTGAACAACCACCACTTCAAGTGCACATCCGAG
GGCGAAGGCAAGCCCTACGAGGGCACCCAGACCATGAGAATCAAGGCGGTCGAGGGCGGCCCTCTCCCCT
TCGCCTTCGACATCCTGGCTACCAGCTTCATGTACGGCAGCAAAACCTTCATCAACCACACCCAGGGCAT
CCCCGACTTCTTTAAGCAGTCCTTCCCCGAGGGCTTCACATGGGAGAGAGTCACCACATACGAAGATGGG
GGCGTGCTGACCGCTACCCAGGACACCAGCCTCCAGGACGGCTGCCTCATCTACAACGTCAAGATCAGAG
GGGTGAACTTCCCATCCAACGGCCCTGTGATGCAGAAGAAAACACTCGGCTGGGAGGCCTCCACCGAGAC
ACTGTACCCCGCTGACGGCGGCCTGGAAGGCAGAGCCGACATGGCCCTGAAGCTCGTGGGCGGGGGCCAC
CTGATCTGCAACCTTAAGACCACATACAGATCCAAGAAACCCGCTAAGAACCTCAAGATGCCCGGCGTCT
ACTATGTGGACAGGAGACTGGAAAGAATCAAGGAGGCCGACAAAGAGACATACGTCGAGCAGCACGAGGT
GGCTGTGGCCAGATACTGCGACCTCCCTAGCAAACTGGGGCACAAACTTAATTGAGAATTCTACCACCCA
GCTTTCTTGTACAAAGTGGTACGTCTCAAGACCAGAGGTCTCTGCTTAAGAAATGCTCAGAGCAGACGTG
GTTCTCACTCAGAGCAGACGTGGTTCTCACTCAGAGCAGACGTGGTTCTCACTCAGAGCAGACGTGGTTC
TCACAACCAGAAGAGACCTGTGCTTCACTCCTCAGGTGCAGGCTGCCTATCAGAAGGTGGTGGCTGGTGT
GGCCAATGCCCTGGCTCACAAATACCACTGAGATCTTTTTCCCTCTGCCAAAAATTATGGGGACATCATG
AAGCCCCTTGAGCATCTGACTTCTGGCTAATAAAGGAAATTTATTTTCATTGCAATAGTGTGTTGGAATT
TTTTGTGTCTCTCACTCGGAAGGACATATGGGAGGGCAAATCATTTAAAACATCAGAATGAGTATTTGGT
TTAGAGTTTGGCAACATATGCCCATATGCTGGCTGCCATGAACAAAGGTTGGCTATAAAGAGGTCATCAG
TATATGAAACAGCCCCCTGCTGTCCATTCCTTATTCCATAGAAAAGCCTTGACTTGAGGTTAGATTTTTT
TTATATTTTGTTTTGTGTTATTTTTTTCTTTAACATCCCTAAAATTTTCCTTACATGTTTTACTAGCCAG
ATTTTTCCTCCTCTCCTGACTACTCCCAGTCATAGCTGTCCCTCTTCTCTTATGGAGATCCCGAGCGGTG
CGTTTTTATGCTTGTAGTATTGTATAATGTTTTTAAGATCCAAGCTTCTGACCTCTTCTCTTCCTCCCAC
AGGGCCTCGAGACAATTGCATCGATGGTACCAGTGAAAGTCTGCAATGAATTCGAGTTGGCGCGCCTGTC
ATTCTAAATCTCTCTTTCAGCCTAAAGCTTTTTCCCCGTATCCCCCCAGGTGTCTGCAGGCTCAAAGAGC
AGCGAGAAGCGTTCAGAGGAAAGCGATCCCGTGCCACCTTCCCCGTGCCCGGGCTGTCCCCGCACGCTGC
CGGCTCGGGGATGCGGGGGGAGCGCCGGACCGGAGCGGAGCCCCGGGCGGCTCGCTGCTGCCCCCTAGCG
GGGGAGGGACGTAATTACATCCCTGGGGGCTTTGGGAGGGGGCTGTCCCCGTGAGCTCCCAGGCGCGCCT
GTCATTCTAAATCTCTCTTTCAGCCTAAAGCTTTTTCCCCGTATCCCCCCAGGTGTCTGCAGGCTCAAAG
AGCAGCGAGAAGCGTTCAGAGGAAAGCGATCCCGTGCCACCTTCCCCGTGCCCGGGCTGTCCCCGCACGC
TGCCGGCTCGGGGATGCGGGGGGAGCGCCGGACCGGAGCGGAGCCCCGGGCGGCTCGCTGCTGCCCCCTA
GCGGGGGAGGGACGTAATTACATCCCTGGGGGCTTTGGGGGGGGGCTGTCCCCGTGAGCTCCCAGGCGCG
CCAACTCGGTACCGTATCGATGTCGACGTTAACGCTAGTGATATCAACTTTGTATAGAAAAGTTGGCTCC
GAATTCGCCCTTGACAGCAGAGATCCAGTTTGGTTAATTAATTGGCTCCGGTGCCCGTCAGTGGGCAGAG
CGCACATCGCCCACAGTCCCCGAGAAGTTGTGGGGAGGGGTCGGCAATTGAACCGGTGCCTAGAGAAGGT
GGCGCGGGGTAAACTGGGAAAGTGATGTCGTGTACTGGCTCCGCCTTTTTCCCGAGGGTGGGGGAGAACC
GTATATAAGTGCAGTAGTCGCCGTGAACGTTCTTTTTCGCAACGGGTTTGCCGCCAGAACACAGGTAAGT
GCCGTGTGTGGTTCCCGCGGGCCTGGCCTCTTTACGGGTTATGGCCCTTGCGTGCCTTGAATTACTTCCA
CCTGGCTGCAGTACGTGATTCTTGATCCCGAGCTTCGGGTTGGAAGTGGGTGGGAGAGTTCGAGGCCTTG
CGCTTAAGGAGCCCCTTCGCCTCGTGCTTGAGTTGAGGCCTGGCCTGGGCGCTGGGGCCGCCGCGTGCGA
ATCTGGTGGCACCTTCGCGCCTGTCTCGCTGCTTTCGATAAGTCTCTAGCCATTTAAAATTTTTGATGAC
CTGCTGCGACGCTTTTTTTCTGGCAAGATAGTCTTGTAAATGCGGGCCAAGATCTGCACACTGGTATTTC
GGTTTTTGGGGCCGCGGGCGGCGACGGGGCCCGTGCGTCCCAGCGCACATGTTCGGCGAGGCGGGGCCTG
CGAGCGCGGCCACCGAGAATCGGACGGGGGTAGTCTCAAGCTGGCCGGCCTGCTCTGGTGCCTGGCCTCG
CGCCGCCGTGTATCGCCCCGCCCTGGGCGGCAAGGCTGGCCCGGTCGGCACCAGTTGCGTGAGCGGAAAG
ATGGCCGCTTCCCGGCCCTGCTGCAGGGAGCTCAAAATGGAGGACGCGGCGCTCGGGAGAGCGGGCGGGT
GAGTCACCCACACAAAGGAAAAGGGCCTTTCCGTCCTCAGCCGTCGCTTCATGTGACTCCACGGAGTACC
GGGCGCCGTCCAGGCACCTCGATTAGTTCTCGAGCTTTTGGAGTACGTCGTCTTTAGGTTGGGGGGAGGG
GTTTTATGCGATGGAGTTTCCCCACACTGAGTGGGTGGAGACTGAAGTTAGGCCAGCTTGGCACTTGATG
TAATTCTCCTTGGAATTTGCCCTTTTTGAGTTTGGATCTTGGTTCATTCTCAAGCCTCAGACAGTGGTTC
AAAGTTTTTTTCTTCCATTTCAGGTGTCGTGAGAAGGGCGAATTCGACCCAAGTTTGTACAAAAAAGCAG
GCTCGCCACCATGGTGAGCAAGGGCGAGGAGCTGTTCACCGGGGTGGTGCCCATCCTGGTCGAGCTGGAC
GGCGACGTAAACGGCCACAAGTTCAGCGTGAGGGGCGAGGGCGAGGGCGATGCCACCAACGGCAAGCTGA
CCCTGAAGTTCATCTGCACCACCGGCAAGCTGCCCGTGCCCTGGCCCACCCTCGTGACCACCCTGAGCCA
CGGCGTGCAGTGCTTCGCCCGCTACCCCGACCACATGAAGCAGCACGACTTCTTCAAGTCCGCCATGCCC
GAAGGCTACGTCCAGGAGCGCACCATCTTCTTCAAGGACGACGGCACCTACAAGACCCGCGCCGAGGTGA
AGTTCGAGGGCGACACCCTAGTGAACCGCATCGAGCTGAAGGGCGTCGACTTCAAGGAGGACGGCAACAT
CCTGGGGCACAAGCTGGAGTACAACTTCAACAGCCACAACATCTATATCATGGCCGTCAAGCAGAAGAAC
GGCATCAAGGTGAACTTCAAGATCCGCCACAACGTGGAGGACGGCAGCGTGCAGCTCGCCGACCACTACC
AGCAGAACACCCCCATCGGCGACGGCCCCGTGCTGCTGCCCGACAGCCACTACCTGAGCACCCAGTCCGT
GCTGAGCAAAGACCCCAACGAGAAGCGCGATCACATGGTCCTGCTGGAGTTCCGCACCGCCGCCGGGATC
ACTCTCGGCATGGACGAGCTGTACAAGTAATACCACCCAGCTTTCTTGTACAAAGTGGTACGCGTGAATT
CACTCCTCAGGTGCAGGCTGCCTATCAGAAGGTGGTGGCTGGTGTGGCCAATGCCCTGGCTCACAAATAC
CACTGAGATCTTTTTCCCTCTGCCAAAAATTATGGGGACATCATGAAGCCCCTTGAGCATCTGACTTCTG
GCTAATAAAGGAAATTTATTTTCATTGCAATAGTGTGTTGGAATTTTTTGTGTCTCTCACTCGGAAGGAC
ATATGGGAGGGCAAATCATTTAAAACATCAGAATGAGTATTTGGTTTAGAGTTTGGCAACATATGCCCAT
ATGCTGGCTGCCATGAACAAAGGTTGGCTATAAAGAGGTCATCAGTATATGAAACAGCCCCCTGCTGTCC
ATTCCTTATTCCATAGAAAAGCCTTGACTTGAGGTTAGATTTTTTTTATATTTTGTTTTGTGTTATTTTT
TTCTTTAACATCCCTAAAATTTTCCTTACATGTTTTACTAGCCAGATTTTTCCTCCTCTCCTGACTACTC
CCAGTCATAGCTGTCCCTCTTCTCTTATGGAGATCCCTCGACCTGCAGCCCAAGCTTGGCGTAATCATGG
TCATAGCTGTTTCCTGTGTGAAATTGTTATCCGCTCACAATTCCACACAACATACGAGCCGGAAGCATAA
AGTGTAAAGCCTGGGGTGCCTAATGAGTGAGCTAACTCACATTAATTGCGTTGCGCTCACTGCCCGCTTT
CCAGTCGGGAAACCTGTCGTGCCAGCGGATCGACAGTACTAAGCTTGGTCTAATACCCAATCTCTCGTCT
TATCCAGATGTTTTATACGCCTCTGGCCCGTGTCTCAAAATCTCTGATGTTACATTGCACAAGATAAAAT
AATATCATCATGAACAATAAAACTGTCTGCTTACATAAACAGTAATACAAGGGGTGTTATGAGCCATATT
CAACGGGAAACGTCGAGGCCGCGATTAAATTCCAACATGGATGCTGATTTATATGGGTATAAATGGGCTC
GCGATAATGTCGGGCAATCAGGTGCGACAATCTATCGCTTGTATGGGAAGCCCGATGCGCCAGAGTTGTT
TCTGAAACATGGCAAAGGTAGCGTTGCCAATGATGTTACAGATGAGATGGTCAGACTAAACTGGCTGACG
GAATTTATGCCTCTTCCGACCATCAAGCATTTTATCCGTACTCCTGATGATGCATGGTTACTCACCACTG
CGATCCCCGGAAAAACAGCATTCCAGGTATTAGAAGAATATCCTGATTCAGGTGAAAATATTGTTGATGC
GCTGGCAGTGTTCCTGCGCCGGTTGCATTCGATTCCTGTTTGTAATTGTCCTTTTAACAGCGATCGCGTA
TTTCGTCTCGCTCAGGCGCAATCACGAATGAATAACGGTTTGGTTGATGCGAGTGATTTTGATGACGAGC
GTAATGGCTGGCCTGTTGAACAAGTCTGGAAAGAAATGCATAAACTTTTGCCATTCTCACCGGATTCAGT
CGTCACTCATGGTGATTTCTCACTTGATAACCTTATTTTTGACGAGGGGAAATTAATAGGTTGTATTGAT
GTTGGACGAGTCGGAATCGCAGACCGATACCAGGATCTTGCCATCCTATGGAACTGCCTCGGTGAGTTTT
CTCCTTCATTACAGAAACGGCTTTTTCAAAAATATGGTATTGATAATCCTGATATGAATAAATTGCAGTT
TCATTTGATGCTCGATGAGTTTTTCTAATCAGAATTGGTTAATTGGTTGTAACACTGGCAGAGCATTACG
CTGACTTGACGGGACGGCGCAAGCTCATGACCAAAATCCCTTAACGTGAGTTACGCGTCGTTCCACTGAG
CGTCAGAGGTATCACTAGTATTACAGAGGTAAGTTATAACAGTCGCCTAACCC
Features (pLannotate 1.2.2; 28 found; start..end, strand, type, name):
     87..675     -  rep_origin     ori: high-copy-number ColE1/pMB1/pBR322/pUC origin of replication
    846..1706    -  CDS            AmpR: β-lactamase; bla; confers resistance to ampicillin, carbenicillin, and related antibiotics
   1707..1778    -  promoter       AmpR promoter: bla
   1857..2456    +  CDS            PuroR: puromycin N-acetyltransferase; pac from Streptomyces alboniger; confers resistance to puromycin
   2461..2541    +  CDS            HBB (fragment): HBB_PONPY - Experimental evidence at transcript level: Swiss-Prot protein existence level 2. Involved in oxygen transport from the lung to the various peripheral tissues. From Pongo pygmaeus (Bornean orangutan).
   2612..2667    +  polyA_signal   β-globin poly(A) signal: rabbit β-globin polyadenylation signal (Gil and Proudfoot, 1987)
   3646..3666    +  protein_bind   attB4: mutant version of attB; core recombination site for the Gateway® BP reaction BP Clonase™
   3734..3945    +  promoter       EF-1α core promoter: core promoter for human elongation factor EF-1α
   3946..4884    +  intron         EF-1α intron A: intron upstream of the start codon of human EF-1α
   4911..4931    +  protein_bind   attB1: mutant version of attB; core recombination site for the Gateway® BP reaction BP Clonase™
   4951..5646    +  CDS            mKate2: mKate2 is a basic (constitutively fluorescent) red fluorescent protein published in 2009, derived from Entacmaea quadricolor. It is reported to be a rapidly-maturing monomer with moderate acid sensitivity.
   5666..5690    -  protein_bind   attB2: mutant version of attB; recombination site for the Gateway® BP reaction BP Clonase™
   5834..5908    +  CDS            HBB (fragment): HBB_PONPY - Experimental evidence at transcript level: Swiss-Prot protein existence level 2. Involved in oxygen transport from the lung to the various peripheral tissues. From Pongo pygmaeus (Bornean orangutan).
   5979..6034    +  polyA_signal   β-globin poly(A) signal: rabbit β-globin polyadenylation signal (Gil and Proudfoot, 1987)
   6418..6443    +  misc_feature   SA: splice acceptor site
   7115..7135    +  protein_bind   attB4: mutant version of attB; core recombination site for the Gateway® BP reaction BP Clonase™
   7203..7414    +  promoter       EF-1α core promoter: core promoter for human elongation factor EF-1α
   7415..8353    +  intron         EF-1α intron A: intron upstream of the start codon of human EF-1α
   8380..8400    +  protein_bind   attB1: mutant version of attB; core recombination site for the Gateway® BP reaction BP Clonase™
   8411..9127    +  CDS            EBFP2: EBFP2 is a basic (constitutively fluorescent) blue fluorescent protein published in 2007, derived from Aequorea victoria. It is reported to be a rapidly-maturing monomer with moderate acid sensitivity.
   9135..9159    -  protein_bind   attB2: mutant version of attB; recombination site for the Gateway® BP reaction BP Clonase™
   9163..9243    +  CDS            HBB (fragment): HBB_PONPY - Experimental evidence at transcript level: Swiss-Prot protein existence level 2. Involved in oxygen transport from the lung to the various peripheral tissues. From Pongo pygmaeus (Bornean orangutan).
   9314..9369    +  polyA_signal   β-globin poly(A) signal: rabbit β-globin polyadenylation signal (Gil and Proudfoot, 1987)
   9752..9774    -  protein_bind   lac operator (fragment): The lac repressor binds to the lac operator to inhibit transcription in E. coli. This inhibition can be relieved by adding lactose or isopropyl-β-D-thiogalactopyranoside (IPTG). lac repressor encoded by lacI
   9778..9808    -  promoter       lac promoter: promoter for the E. coli lac operon
   9823..9844    -  protein_bind   CAP binding site: CAP binding activates transcription in the presence of cAMP. E. coli catabolite activator protein
   9857..9896    -  CDS            lacI (fragment): lac repressor; lacI; The lac repressor binds to the lac operator to inhibit transcription in E. coli. This inhibition can be relieved by adding lactose or isopropyl-β-D-thiogalactopyranoside (IPTG).
  10069..10878   +  CDS            KanR: aminoglycoside phosphotransferase; aph(3')-Ia; confers resistance to kanamycin in bacteria or G418 (Geneticin®) in eukaryotes
