[The description below was written by a language model from this plasmid's Addgene catalogue record and pLannotate feature annotations shown in this document.]
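Description:
LSB-hsa-miR-589-5p is a mammalian expression plasmid built on the Low Sensor Backbone (LSB) and designed as a two-colour fluorescent sensor of microRNA activity. It replicates in E. coli from a high-copy ColE1/pUC-type origin and carries both an ampicillin resistance gene (β-lactamase) and a kanamycin resistance gene (aph(3')-Ia), matching the dual bacterial selection listed in the record. The annotated depositor sequence is about 11 kb.

The payload consists of two parallel transcription units, each driven by the human EF-1α core promoter with its intron A and terminated by a rabbit β-globin polyadenylation region. One unit encodes the red fluorescent protein mKate2, whose 3' UTR carries a target site for human miR-589-5p; this site is not annotated separately in the feature table but would fall in the gap between the mKate2 coding sequence and its poly(A) signal. The other unit encodes the blue protein EBFP2 without the target and acts as an internal reference for delivery and expression. When miR-589-5p is active in transfected cells, mKate2 output falls relative to EBFP2, so the red-to-blue ratio reports miRNA activity. Gateway attB4, attB1 and attB2 scars flank the promoters and coding sequences, reflecting modular assembly of the backbone, while the insert itself was introduced by Gibson cloning. A puromycin N-acetyltransferase gene with a third β-globin poly(A) region allows selection in mammalian cells, though no promoter for it is annotated.

The depositors state that the repeated poly(A) elements make the plasmid inherently unstable. They also report small insertions flanking the puromycin coding region in the physical plasmid compared with the depositor sequence, which they say do not affect puromycin selection.
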