Addgene plasmid #103667: LSB-hsa-miR-589-5p
Purpose: Used to sense miRNA activity using fluorescence based tools. hsa-miR-589-5p target in 3' UTR of of mKate. miRNA activity can be measured by the repression of mKate2 relative to EBFP2 fluorescent proteins . Plasmid is inherently unstable; please see Depositor Comments
Depositing lab: Ron Weiss. Depositing organization: Massachusetts Institute of Technology. Publication: A mixed antagonistic/synergistic miRNA repression model enables accurate predictions of multi-input miRNA sensor activity. Gam JJ, Babb J, Weiss R. Nat Commun. 2018 Jun 22;9(1):2430. doi: 10.1038/s41467-018-04575-0. PubMed 29934631.
Backbone
  Vector backbone: Low Sensor Backbone (LSB)
  Vector type: Mammalian Expression, Synthetic Biology
Growth in bacteria
  Bacterial resistance: Ampicillin and Kanamycin, 100 & 50 μg/mL
  Growth temperature: 30°C
  Growth strain: NEB Stable
  Copy number: High Copy
Gene/Insert
  Gene/Insert name: hsa-miR-589-5p target
  Species: H. sapiens (human)
  Entrez Gene: MIR589 (a.k.a. MIRN589, hsa-mir-589, mir-589)
  Promoter: EF-1a
  Cloning method: Gibson Cloning
Terms and licenses: Academic/Nonprofit Terms; Industry Terms: Not Available to Industry
Depositor comments: Please note that this plasmid is inherently unstable due to a repeating poly A element. We recommend performing a diagnostic digest on multiple colonies upon receipt. The depositors would like to note the presence of several discrepancies between the depositor sequence and physical plasmid sequence. In particular, the sequences upstream and downstream of the puromycin coding region have 10 bp insertions which do not affect the ability to perform puromycin selection. The sequences for those regions within the physical plasmids are as follows: Upstream of Puro: GAATTCGACCGCCTGTCTCAAGGTGCCACC; Downstream of Puro: GCTTTGAGACTACGCGTGAATTCACTCCTC. Please contact if you are interested in this plasmid prior to placing an order.
How to cite: LSB-hsa-miR-589-5p was a gift from Ron Weiss (Addgene plasmid # 103667 ; http://n2t.net/addgene:103667 ; RRID:Addgene_103667)
