>Addgene plasmid #103667 | LSB-hsa-miR-589-5p | depositor partial sequence | sequence record 196383 | hsa-miR-589-5p target
CTCAGAGCAGACGTGGTTCTCA
